Addgene plasmid #17727: pKM631
Depositing lab: David Waugh. Depositing organization: National Cancer Institute (NCI). Publication: The P1' specificity of tobacco etch virus protease. Kapust RB, Toezser J, Copeland TD, Waugh DS. Biochem Biophys Res Commun. 2002 Jun 28. 294(5):949-55. 10.1016/S0006-291X(02)00574-0 PubMed 12074568.
Backbone
  Vector backbone: pKM596
  Backbone manufacturer: Waugh lab
  Backbone size w/o insert (bp): 8264
  Vector type: Bacterial Expression
Growth in bacteria
  Bacterial resistance: Ampicillin, 100 μg/mL
  Growth temperature: 37°C
  Growth strain: DH5alpha
  Copy number: Low Copy
Gene/Insert
  Gene/Insert name: NusG (alt name: N-utilization substance G)
  Species: Aquifex aeolicus
  Insert size (bp): 747
  GenBank ID: NC_000918
  Entrez Gene: nusG
  Tag / fusion protein: MBP (N terminal on backbone); His6 (C terminal on insert)
  Cloning method: Restriction Enzyme
  Sequencing primers: 5′ n/a; 3′ n/a
Terms and licenses: Academic/Nonprofit Terms; Industry Terms: Not Available to Industry
Depositor comments: This vector produces an MBP-NusG-His6 fusion protein with a recognition site for TEV protease (ENLYFQG) between MBP and NusG-His6. See the Notes link from the Plasmid Links box for the amino acid sequence of the MBP-NusG-His fusion protein with TEV site.
How to cite: pKM631 was a gift from David Waugh (Addgene plasmid # 17727 ; http://n2t.net/addgene:17727 ; RRID:Addgene_17727)
