[The description below was written by a language model from this plasmid's Addgene catalogue record and the feature table of its GenBank file.]
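Description:
pKM631 is a bacterial expression plasmid built on the pKM596 backbone, a Gateway-type MBP fusion vector. It directs cytoplasmic production in E. coli of a three-part fusion protein: maltose-binding protein, Aquifex aeolicus NusG (N-utilization substance G, a 747 bp insert) and a C-terminal His6 tag. Transcription is driven by the strong hybrid tac promoter, which is controlled by a downstream lac operator. The plasmid carries its own lacI gene under the up-mutated lacIq promoter, so expression is repressed until it is induced with IPTG. The malE coding sequence lacks a signal peptide, which keeps the fusion in the cytosol. The rrnB T1 and T2 terminators close the transcription unit.

Between MBP and NusG lie an attB1 site and a tobacco etch virus protease recognition site, and an attB2 site follows the His6 tag. The attB sites suggest Gateway recombination into the destination vector, although the catalogue entry lists the cloning method as restriction enzyme. TEV cleavage releases NusG-His6 from the MBP carrier. According to the associated publication, this makes the protein a defined substrate for studying the P1' specificity of the protease.

The plasmid is selected with ampicillin through the bla gene. It replicates from a pBR322-type ColE1 origin accompanied by the bom region and the rop gene, consistent with its low-copy designation, and an M13 origin allows single-stranded DNA production. The held sequence is 7399 bp, shorter than the stated 8264 bp backbone. This would fit with replacement of a Gateway cassette by the insert, but the record does not explain the difference.
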