LOCUS       Exported 7399 bp ds-DNA circular SYN 12-MAY-2021
DEFINITION  synthetic circular DNA
ACCESSION   .
VERSION     .
KEYWORDS    pKM631
SOURCE      synthetic DNA construct
  ORGANISM  synthetic DNA construct
REFERENCE   1 (bases 1 to 7399)
  AUTHORS   Kapust RB, Toezser J, Copeland TD, Waugh DS
  TITLE     The P1' specificity of tobacco etch virus protease.
  JOURNAL   Biochem Biophys Res Commun. 2002 Jun 28. 294(5):949-55.
  PUBMED    12074568
REFERENCE   2 (bases 1 to 7399)
  AUTHORS   .
  TITLE     Direct Submission
  JOURNAL   Exported May 12, 2021 from SnapGene Server 1.1.58
            http://www.snapgene.com
FEATURES             Location/Qualifiers
     source          1..7399
                     /organism="synthetic DNA construct"
                     /mol_type="other DNA"
     promoter        3..80
                     /gene="lacI (mutant)"
                     /label=lacIq promoter
                     /note="In the lacIq allele, a single base change in the
                     promoter boosts expression of the lacI gene about 10-fold."
     CDS             81..1163
                     /codon_start=1
                     /gene="lacI"
                     /product="lac repressor"
                     /label=lacI
                     /note="The lac repressor binds to the lac operator to
                     inhibit transcription in E. coli. This inhibition can be
                     relieved by adding lactose or
                     isopropyl-beta-D-thiogalactopyranoside (IPTG)."
                     /translation="MKPVTLYDVAEYAGVSYQTVSRVVNQASHVSAKTREKVEAAMAEL
                     NYIPNRVAQQLAGKQSLLIGVATSSLALHAPSQIVAAIKSRADQLGASVVVSMVERSGV
                     EACKAAVHNLLAQRVSGLIINYPLDDQDAIAVEAACTNVPALFLDVSDQTPINSIIFSH
                     EDGTRLGVEHLVALGHQQIALLAGPLSSVSARLRLAGWHKYLTRNQIQPIAEREGDWSA
                     MSGFQQTMQMLNEGIVPTAMLVANDQMALGAMRAITESGLRVGADISVVGYDDTEDSSC
                     YIPPLTTIKQDFRLLGQTSVDRLLQLSQGQAVKGNQLLPVSLVKRKTTLAPNTQTASPR
                     ALADSLMQLARQVSRLESGQ"
     primer_bind     complement(100..119)
                     /label=LacI-R
                     /note="LacI, reverse primer"
     protein_bind    1176..1197
                     /label=CAP binding site
                     /bound_moiety="E. coli catabolite activator protein"
                     /note="CAP binding activates transcription in the presence
                     of cAMP."
     promoter        1406..1434
                     /label=tac promoter
                     /note="strong E. coli promoter; hybrid between the trp and
                     lac UV5 promoters"
     protein_bind    1442..1458
                     /label=lac operator
                     /bound_moiety="lac repressor encoded by lacI"
                     /note="The lac repressor binds to the lac operator to
                     inhibit transcription in E. coli. This inhibition can be
                     relieved by adding lactose or
                     isopropyl-beta-D-thiogalactopyranoside (IPTG)."
     primer_bind     1447..1469
                     /label=M13/pUC Reverse
                     /note="In lacZ gene"
     CDS             1528..2628
                     /codon_start=1
                     /gene="malE (mutated)"
                     /product="maltose binding protein from E. coli"
                     /label=MBP
                     /note="This version of the gene does not encode a signal
                     sequence, so MBP will remain in the cytosol."
                     /translation="MKIEEGKLVIWINGDKGYNGLAEVGKKFEKDTGIKVTVEHPDKLE
                     EKFPQVAATGDGPDIIFWAHDRFGGYAQSGLLAEITPDKAFQDKLYPFTWDAVRYNGKL
                     IAYPIAVEALSLIYNKDLLPNPPKTWEEIPALDKELKAKGKSALMFNLQEPYFTWPLIA
                     ADGGYAFKYENGKYDIKDVGVDNAGAKAGLTFLVDLIKNKHMNADTDYSIAEAAFNKGE
                     TAMTINGPWAWSNIDTSKVNYGVTVLPTFKGQPSKPFVGVLSAGINAASPNKELAKEFL
                     ENYLLTDEGLEAVNKDKPLGAVALKSYEEELAKDPRIAATMENAQKGEIMPNIPQMSAF
                     WYAVRTAVINAASGRQTVDEALKDAQT"
     regulatory      2485..2494
                     /regulatory_class="other"
                     /note="vertebrate consensus sequence for strong initiation
                     of translation (Kozak, 1987)"
     primer_bind     2602..2625
                     /label=MBP-F
                     /note="Maltose binding protein, forward primer"
     protein_bind    2638..2662
                     /gene="mutant version of attB"
                     /label=attB1
                     /bound_moiety="BP Clonase(TM)"
                     /note="recombination site for the Gateway(R) BP reaction"
     CDS             2665..2685
                     /codon_start=1
                     /product="tobacco etch virus (TEV) protease recognition and
                     cleavage site"
                     /label=TEV site
                     /translation="ENLYFQG"
     CDS             3430..3447
                     /codon_start=1
                     /product="6xHis affinity tag"
                     /label=6xHis
                     /translation="HHHHHH"
     protein_bind    complement(3453..3477)
                     /gene="mutant version of attB"
                     /label=attB2
                     /bound_moiety="BP Clonase(TM)"
                     /note="recombination site for the Gateway(R) BP reaction"
     primer_bind     complement(3489..3506)
                     /label=M13 Forward
                     /note="In lacZ gene. Also called M13-F20 or M13 (-21)
                     Forward"
     primer_bind     complement(3489..3505)
                     /label=M13 fwd
                     /note="common sequencing primer, one of multiple similar
                     variants"
     primer_bind     complement(3498..3520)
                     /label=M13/pUC Forward
                     /note="In lacZ gene"
     primer_bind     complement(3684..3701)
                     /label=pBAD Reverse
                     /note="For vectors with E. coli araBAD promoter, reverse
                     primer"
     terminator      3854..3940
                     /gene="Escherichia coli rrnB"
                     /label=rrnB T1 terminator
                     /note="transcription terminator T1 from the E. coli rrnB
                     gene"
     terminator      4032..4059
                     /label=rrnB T2 terminator
                     /note="transcription terminator T2 from the E. coli rrnB
                     gene"
     promoter        4079..4170
                     /gene="bla"
                     /label=AmpR promoter
     CDS             4171..5031
                     /codon_start=1
                     /gene="bla"
                     /product="beta-lactamase"
                     /label=AmpR
                     /note="confers resistance to ampicillin, carbenicillin, and
                     related antibiotics"
                     /translation="MSIQHFRVALIPFFAAFCLPVFAHPETLVKVKDAEDQLGARVGYI
                     ELDLNSGKILESFRPEERSPMMSTFKVLLCGAVLSRVDAGQEQLGRRIHYSQNDLVEYS
                     PVTEKHLTDGMTVRELCSAAITMSDNTAANLLLTTIGGPKELTAFLHNMGDHVTRLDRW
                     EPELNEAIPNDERDTTMPVAMATTLRKLLTGELLTLASRQQLIDWMEADKVAGPLLRSA
                     LPAGWFIADKSGAGERGSRGIIAALGPDGKPSRIVVIYTTGSQATMDERNRQIAEIGAS
                     LIKHW"
     primer_bind     complement(4389..4408)
                     /label=Amp-R
                     /note="Ampicillin resistance gene, reverse primer"
     rep_origin      complement(5073..5586)
                     /direction=LEFT
                     /label=M13 ori
                     /note="M13 bacteriophage origin of replication; arrow
                     indicates direction of (+) strand synthesis"
     primer_bind     complement(5268..5289)
                     /label=F1ori-F
                     /note="F1 origin, forward primer"
     primer_bind     5480..5499
                     /label=F1ori-R
                     /note="F1 origin, reverse primer"
     rep_origin      5697..6285
                     /direction=RIGHT
                     /label=ori
                     /note="high-copy-number ColE1/pMB1/pBR322/pUC origin of
                     replication"
     primer_bind     6186..6205
                     /label=pBR322ori-F
                     /note="pBR322 origin, forward primer"
     primer_bind     6439..6456
                     /label=L4440
                     /note="L4440 vector, forward primer"
     misc_feature    6471..6611
                     /label=bom
                     /note="basis of mobility region from pBR322"
     primer_bind     complement(6537..6556)
                     /label=pRS-marker
                     /note="pRS vectors, use to sequence yeast selectable
                     marker"
     primer_bind     6697..6719
                     /label=pGEX 3'
                     /note="pGEX vectors, reverse primer"
     CDS             complement(6713..6904)
                     /codon_start=1
                     /gene="rop"
                     /product="Rop protein, which maintains plasmids at low copy
                     number"
                     /label=rop
                     /translation="MTKQEKTALNMARFIRSQTLTLLEKLNELDADEQADICESLHDHA
                     DELYRSCLARFGDDGENL"
ORIGIN
        1 ccgacaccat cgaatggtgc aaaacctttc gcggtatggc atgatagcgc ccggaagaga
       61 gtcaattcag ggtggtgaat gtgaaaccag taacgttata cgatgtcgca gagtatgccg
      121 gtgtctctta tcagaccgtt tcccgcgtgg tgaaccaggc cagccacgtt tctgcgaaaa
      181 cgcgggaaaa agtggaagcg gcgatggcgg agctgaatta cattcccaac cgcgtggcac
      241 aacaactggc gggcaaacag tcgttgctga ttggcgttgc cacctccagt ctggccctgc
      301 acgcgccgtc gcaaattgtc gcggcgatta aatctcgcgc cgatcaactg ggtgccagcg
      361 tggtggtgtc gatggtagaa cgaagcggcg tcgaagcctg taaagcggcg gtgcacaatc
      421 ttctcgcgca acgcgtcagt gggctgatca ttaactatcc gctggatgac caggatgcca
      481 ttgctgtgga agctgcctgc actaatgttc cggcgttatt tcttgatgtc tctgaccaga
      541 cacccatcaa cagtattatt ttctcccatg aagacggtac gcgactgggc gtggagcatc
      601 tggtcgcatt gggtcaccag caaatcgcgc tgttagcggg cccattaagt tctgtctcgg
      661 cgcgtctgcg tctggctggc tggcataaat atctcactcg caatcaaatt cagccgatag
      721 cggaacggga aggcgactgg agtgccatgt ccggttttca acaaaccatg caaatgctga
      781 atgagggcat cgttcccact gcgatgctgg ttgccaacga tcagatggcg ctgggcgcaa
      841 tgcgcgccat taccgagtcc gggctgcgcg ttggtgcgga tatctcggta gtgggatacg
      901 acgataccga agacagctca tgttatatcc cgccgttaac caccatcaaa caggattttc
      961 gcctgctggg gcaaaccagc gtggaccgct tgctgcaact ctctcagggc caggcggtga
     1021 agggcaatca gctgttgccc gtctcactgg tgaaaagaaa aaccaccctg gcgcccaata
     1081 cgcaaaccgc ctctccccgc gcgttggccg attcattaat gcagctggca cgacaggttt
     1141 cccgactgga aagcgggcag tgagcgcaac gcaattaatg tgagttagct cactcattag
     1201 gcacaattct catgtttgac agcttatcat cgactgcacg gtgcaccaat gcttctggcg
     1261 tcaggcagcc atcggaagct gtggtatggc tgtgcaggtc gtaaatcact gcataattcg
     1321 tgtcgctcaa ggcgcactcc cgttctggat aatgtttttt gcgccgacat cataacggtt
     1381 ctggcaaata ttctgaaatg agctgttgac aattaatcat cggctcgtat aatgtgtgga
     1441 attgtgagcg gataacaatt tcacacagga aacagccagt ccgtttaggt gttttcacga
     1501 gcacttcacc aacaaggacc atagattatg aaaatcgaag aaggtaaact ggtaatctgg
     1561 attaacggcg ataaaggcta taacggtctc gctgaagtcg gtaagaaatt cgagaaagat
     1621 accggaatta aagtcaccgt tgagcatccg gataaactgg aagagaaatt cccacaggtt
     1681 gcggcaactg gcgatggccc tgacattatc ttctgggcac acgaccgctt tggtggctac
     1741 gctcaatctg gcctgttggc tgaaatcacc ccggacaaag cgttccagga caagctgtat
     1801 ccgtttacct gggatgccgt acgttacaac ggcaagctga ttgcttaccc gatcgctgtt
     1861 gaagcgttat cgctgattta taacaaagat ctgctgccga acccgccaaa aacctgggaa
     1921 gagatcccgg cgctggataa agaactgaaa gcgaaaggta agagcgcgct gatgttcaac
     1981 ctgcaagaac cgtacttcac ctggccgctg attgctgctg acgggggtta tgcgttcaag
     2041 tatgaaaacg gcaagtacga cattaaagac gtgggcgtgg ataacgctgg cgcgaaagcg
     2101 ggtctgacct tcctggttga cctgattaaa aacaaacaca tgaatgcaga caccgattac
     2161 tccatcgcag aagctgcctt taataaaggc gaaacagcga tgaccatcaa cggcccgtgg
     2221 gcatggtcca acatcgacac cagcaaagtg aattatggtg taacggtact gccgaccttc
     2281 aagggtcaac catccaaacc gttcgttggc gtgctgagcg caggtattaa cgccgccagt
     2341 ccgaacaaag agctggcaaa agagttcctc gaaaactatc tgctgactga tgaaggtctg
     2401 gaagcggtta ataaagacaa accgctgggt gccgtagcgc tgaagtctta cgaggaagag
     2461 ttggcgaaag atccacgtat tgccgccacc atggaaaacg cccagaaagg tgaaatcatg
     2521 ccgaacatcc cgcagatgtc cgctttctgg tatgccgtgc gtactgcggt gatcaacgcc
     2581 gccagcggtc gtcagactgt cgatgaagcc ctgaaagacg cgcagactaa ttcgatcaca
     2641 agtttgtaca aaaaagcagg ctcggagaac ctgtacttcc agggtatgag cgagcaacag
     2701 gttcaggaac ttgagaaaaa gtggtacgca ctgcaggtag agcccggaaa agagaacgaa
     2761 gctaaggaaa acttactgaa agttctggaa ctggaaggtt taaaggacct cgttgacgag
     2821 gtaatagttc ccgcannnnn nnnnnnnnnn nnnnnnnnnn nnnnnnnnnn nnnnnnnnnn
     2881 nnnnnnnnnn nnnnnnnnnn nnnnnnnnnn nnnnnnnnnn nnnnnnnnnn nnnnnnnnnn
     2941 nnnnnnnnnn nnnnnnnnnn nnnnnnnnnn nnnnnnnnnn nnnnnnnnnn nnnnnnnnnn
     3001 nnnnnnnnnn nnnnnnnnnn nnnnnnnnnn nnnnnnnnnn nnnnnnnnnn nnnnnnnnnn
     3061 nnnnnnnnnn nnnnnnnnaa caaaatattt cccggataca tactcataaa ggctcacatg
     3121 aacgacaagc tcctcatggc tattgagaaa actccccacg tcttcagacc tgtaatggtg
     3181 ggcggaaagc ccgttcctct gaaagaggaa gaggttcaaa acattctcaa tcaaataaag
     3241 aggggtgtta aaccttccaa ggttgagttt gaaaaaggag atcaggtaag ggttatagaa
     3301 ggaccgttta tgaactttac gggaactgtt gaggaagttc atcccgagaa gaggaaatta
     3361 actgttatga taagtatttt cggaaggatg actccggtag aactggactt tgaccaagtg
     3421 gaaaagattc atcaccacca tcatcactaa taacccagct ttcttgtaca aagtggtgat
     3481 agcttggcac tggccgtcgt tttacaacgt cgtgactggg aaaaccctgg cgttacccaa
     3541 cttaatcgcc ttgcagcaca tccccctttc gccagctggc gtaatagcga agaggcccgc
     3601 accgatcgcc cttcccaaca gttgcgcagc ctgaatggcg aatggcagct tggctgtttt
     3661 ggcggatgag ataagatttt cagcctgata cagattaaat cagaacgcag aagcggtctg
     3721 ataaaacaga atttgcctgg cggcagtagc gcggtggtcc cacctgaccc catgccgaac
     3781 tcagaagtga aacgccgtag cgccgatggt agtgtggggt ctccccatgc gagagtaggg
     3841 aactgccagg catcaaataa aacgaaaggc tcagtcgaaa gactgggcct ttcgttttat
     3901 ctgttgtttg tcggtgaacg ctctcctgag taggacaaat ccgccgggag cggatttgaa
     3961 cgttgcgaag caacggcccg gagggtggcg ggcaggacgc ccgccataaa ctgccaggca
     4021 tcaaattaag cagaaggcca tcctgacgga tggccttttt gcgtttctac aaactctttt
     4081 tgtttatttt tctaaataca ttcaaatatg tatccgctca tgagacaata accctgataa
     4141 atgcttcaat aatattgaaa aaggaagagt atgagtattc aacatttccg tgtcgccctt
     4201 attccctttt ttgcggcatt ttgccttcct gtttttgctc acccagaaac gctggtgaaa
     4261 gtaaaagatg ctgaagatca gttgggtgca cgagtgggtt acatcgaact ggatctcaac
     4321 agcggtaaga tccttgagag ttttcgcccc gaagaacgtt ctccaatgat gagcactttt
     4381 aaagttctgc tatgtggcgc ggtattatcc cgtgttgacg ccgggcaaga gcaactcggt
     4441 cgccgcatac actattctca gaatgacttg gttgagtact caccagtcac agaaaagcat
     4501 cttacggatg gcatgacagt aagagaatta tgcagtgctg ccataaccat gagtgataac
     4561 actgcggcca acttacttct gacaacgatc ggaggaccga aggagctaac cgcttttttg
     4621 cacaacatgg gggatcatgt aactcgcctt gatcgttggg aaccggagct gaatgaagcc
     4681 ataccaaacg acgagcgtga caccacgatg cctgtagcaa tggcaacaac gttgcgcaaa
     4741 ctattaactg gcgaactact tactctagct tcccggcaac aattaataga ctggatggag
     4801 gcggataaag ttgcaggacc acttctgcgc tcggcccttc cggctggctg gtttattgct
     4861 gataaatctg gagccggtga gcgtgggtct cgcggtatca ttgcagcact ggggccagat
     4921 ggtaagccct cccgtatcgt agttatctac acgacgggga gtcaggcaac tatggatgaa
     4981 cgaaatagac agatcgctga gataggtgcc tcactgatta agcattggta actgtcagac
     5041 caagtttact catatatact ttagattgat ttaccccggt tgataatcag aaaagcccca
     5101 aaaacaggaa gattgtataa gcaaatattt aaattgtaaa cgttaatatt ttgttaaaat
     5161 tcgcgttaaa tttttgttaa atcagctcat tttttaacca ataggccgaa atcggcaaaa
     5221 tcccttataa atcaaaagaa tagcccgaga tagggttgag tgttgttcca gtttggaaca
     5281 agagtccact attaaagaac gtggactcca acgtcaaagg nnnnnnnnnn nnnnnnnnnn
     5341 nnnnnnnnnn nnnnnnnnnn nnnnnnnnnn nnnnnnnnnn nnnnnnnnnn nnnnnnnnnn
     5401 nnnnnnnnnn nnnnnnnnnn nnnnnnnnnn nnnnnnnnnn nnnnnnnnnn nnnnnnnnnn
     5461 ngnnnnnnnn nnnnnnnnnn nnnnnnnnnn nnnnnnnnnn nnnnnnnnnn nnnnnnnnnn
     5521 nnnnnnnnnn nnnnnnnnnn nnnnnnnnnn nnnnnnnnnn nnnnnnnnnn nnnnnnnnnn
     5581 nnnnnnnaaa ggatctaggt gaagatcctt tttgataatc tcatgaccaa aatcccttaa
     5641 cgtgagtttt cgttccactg agcgtcagac cccgtagaaa agatcaaagg atcttcttga
     5701 gatccttttt ttctgcgcgt aatctgctgc ttgcaaacaa aaaaaccacc gctaccagcg
     5761 gtggtttgtt tgccggatca agagctacca actctttttc cgaaggtaac tggcttcagc
     5821 agagcgcaga taccaaatac tgtccttcta gtgtagccgt agttaggcca ccacttcaag
     5881 aactctgtag caccgcctac atacctcgct ctgctaatcc tgttaccagt ggctgctgcc
     5941 agtggcgata agtcgtgtct taccgggttg gactcaagac gatagttacc ggataaggcg
     6001 cagcggtcgg gctgaacggg gggttcgtgc acacagccca gcttggagcg aacgacctac
     6061 accgaactga gatacctaca gcgtgagcta tgagaaagcg ccacgcttcc cgaagggaga
     6121 aaggcggaca ggtatccggt aagcggcagg gtcggaacag gagagcgcac gagggagctt
     6181 ccagggggaa acgcctggta tctttatagt cctgtcgggt ttcgccacct ctgacttgag
     6241 cgtcgatttt tgtgatgctc gtcagggggg cggagcctat ggaaaaacgc cagcaacgcg
     6301 gcctttttac ggttcctggc cttttgctgg ccttttgctc acatgttctt tcctgcgtta
     6361 tcccctgatt ctgtggataa ccgtattacc gcctttgagt gagctgatac cgctcgccgc
     6421 agccgaacga ccgagcgcag cgagtcagtg agcgaggaag cggaagagcg cctgatgcgg
     6481 tattttctcc ttacgcatct gtgcggtatt tcacaccgca tatggtgcac tctcagtaca
     6541 atctgctctg atgccgcata gttaagccag tatacactcc gctatcgcta cgtgactggg
     6601 tcatggctgc gccccgacac ccgccaacac ccgctgacgc gccctgacgg gcttgtctgc
     6661 tcccggcatc cgcttacaga caagctgtga ccgtctccgg gagctgcatg tgtcagaggt
     6721 tttcaccgtc atcaccgaaa cgcgcgaggc agctgcggta aagctcatca gcgtggtcgt
     6781 gcagcgattc acagatgtct gcctgttcat ccgcgtccag ctcgttgagt ttctccagaa
     6841 gcgttaatgt ctggcttctg ataaagcggg ccatgttaag ggcggttttt tcctgtttgg
     6901 tcacttgatg cctccgtgta agggggaatt tctgttcatg ggggtaatga taccgatgaa
     6961 acgagagagg atgctcacga tacgggttac tgatgatgaa catgcccggt tactggaacg
     7021 ttgtgagggt aaacaactgg cggtatggat gcggcgggac cagagaaaaa tcactcaggg
     7081 tcaatgccag cgcttcgtta atacagatgt aggtgttcca cagggtagcc agcagcatcc
     7141 tgcgatgcag atccggaaca taatggtgca gggcgctgac ttccgcgttt ccagacttta
     7201 cgaaacacgg aaaccgaaga ccattcatgt tgttgctcag gtcgcagacg ttttgcagca
     7261 gcagtcgctt cacgttcgct cgcgtatcgg tgattcattc tgctaaccag taaggcaacc
     7321 ccgccagcct agccgggtcc tcaacgacag gagcacgatc atgcgcaccc gtggccagga
     7381 cccaacgctg cccgaaatt
//
