>Addgene plasmid #17727 | pKM631 | addgene partial sequence | sequence record 23672 | 17727 with MBP-F
TGACAGNTTGTCAAAAGCAGGCTCGGAGAACCTGTACTTCCAGGGTAGCGAGCAACAGGTTCAGGAACTT
GAGAAAAAGTGGTACGCACTGCAGGTAGAGCCCGGAAAAGAGAACGAAGCTAAGGAAAACTTACTGAAAG
TTCTGGAACTGGAAGGTTTAAAGGACCTCGTTGACGAGGTAATAGTTCCCGCA
[243 nt withheld, positions 194-436]
AACAAAATATTTCCCGGATACATACTCATAAAGGCTCACATGAACGACAAGCTCCTCATGGCTATTGAGA
AAACTCCCCACGTCTTCAGACCTGTAATGGTGGGCGGAAAGCCCGTTCCTCTGAAAGAGGAAGAGGTTCA
AAACATTCTCAATCAAATAAAGAGGGGTGTTAAACCTTCCAAGGTTGAGTTTGAAAAAGGAGATCAGGTA
AGGGTTATAGAAGGACCGTTTATGAACTTTACGGGAACTGTTGAGGAAGTTCATCCCGAGAAGAGGAAAT
TAACTGTTATGATAAGTATTTTCGGAAGGATGACTCCGGTAGAACTGGACTTTGACCAAGTGGAAAAGAT
TCATCACCACCATCATCACTAATAACCCAGCTTTCTTGTACAAAGTGGTGATAGCTTGGCACTGGCCGTC
GTTTTACAACGTCGTGACTGGGAAANCCCTGGCGTTTCCCAACTTAATCGCCTTGCAGCACATCCCCCCT
TTCGCCAGCTTGCGTAATAGCGAANAGGCCCGCACCGATC
